>Addgene plasmid #175153 | pLV V5-Tmem214 | addgene full sequence | sequence record 352194 | Addgene NGS Result
TGGAAGGGCTAATTCACTCCCAAAGAAGACAAGATATCCTTGATCTGTGGATCTACCACACACAAGGCTA
CTTCCCTGATTAGCAGAACTACACACCAGGGCCAGGGGTCAGATATCCACTGACCTTTGGATGGTGCTAC
AAGCTAGTACCAGTTGAGCCAGATAAGGTAGAAGAGGCCAATAAAGGAGAGAACACCAGCTTGTTACACC
CTGTGAGCCTGCATGGGATGGATGACCCGGAGAGAGAAGTGTTAGAGTGGAGGTTTGACAGCCGCCTAGC
ATTTCATCACGTGGCCCGAGAGCTGCATCCGGAGTACTTCAAGAACTGCTGATATCGAGCTTGCTACAAG
GGACTTTCCGCTGGGGACTTTCCAGGGAGGCGTGGCCTGGGCGGGACTGGGGAGTGGCGAGCCCTCAGAT
CCTGCATATAAGCAGCTGCTTTTTGCCTGTACTGGGTCTCTCTGGTTAGACCAGATCTGAGCCTGGGAGC
TCTCTGGCTAACTAGGGAACCCACTGCTTAAGCCTCAATAAAGCTTGCCTTGAGTGCTTCAAGTAGTGTG
TGCCCGTCTGTTGTGTGACTCTGGTAACTAGAGATCCCTCAGACCCTTTTAGTCAGTGTGGAAAATCTCT
AGCAGTGGCGCCCGAACAGGGACTTGAAAGCGAAAGGGAAACCAGAGGAGCTCTCTCGACGCAGGACTCG
GCTTGCTGAAGCGCGCACGGCAAGAGGCGAGGGGCGGCGACTGGTGAGTACGCCAAAAATTTTGACTAGC
GGAGGCTAGAAGGAGAGAGATGGGTGCGAGAGCGTCAGTATTAAGCGGGGGAGAATTAGATCGCGATGGG
AAAAAATTCGGTTAAGGCCAGGGGGAAAGAAAAAATATAAATTAAAACATATAGTATGGGCAAGCAGGGA
GCTAGAACGATTCGCAGTTAATCCTGGCCTGTTAGAAACATCAGAAGGCTGTAGACAAATACTGGGACAG
CTACAACCATCCCTTCAGACAGGATCAGAAGAACTTAGATCATTATATAATACAGTAGCAACCCTCTATT
GTGTGCATCAAAGGATAGAGATAAAAGACACCAAGGAAGCTTTAGACAAGATAGAGGAAGAGCAAAACAA
AAGTAAGACCACCGCACAGCAAGCGGCCGGCCGCTGATCTTCAGACCTGGAGGAGGAGATATGAGGGACA
ATTGGAGAAGTGAATTATATAAATATAAAGTAGTAAAAATTGAACCATTAGGAGTAGCACCCACCAAGGC
AAAGAGAAGAGTGGTGCAGAGAGAAAAAAGAGCAGTGGGAATAGGAGCTTTGTTCCTTGGGTTCTTGGGA
GCAGCAGGAAGCACTATGGGCGCAGCGTCAATGACGCTGACGGTACAGGCCAGACAATTATTGTCTGGTA
TAGTGCAGCAGCAGAACAATTTGCTGAGGGCTATTGAGGCGCAACAGCATCTGTTGCAACTCACAGTCTG
GGGCATCAAGCAGCTCCAGGCAAGAATCCTGGCTGTGGAAAGATACCTAAAGGATCAACAGCTCCTGGGG
ATTTGGGGTTGCTCTGGAAAACTCATTTGCACCACTGCTGTGCCTTGGAATGCTAGTTGGAGTAATAAAT
CTCTGGAACAGATTTGGAATCACACGACCTGGATGGAGTGGGACAGAGAAATTAACAATTACACAAGCTT
AATACACTCCTTAATTGAAGAATCGCAAAACCAGCAAGAAAAGAATGAACAAGAATTATTGGAATTAGAT
AAATGGGCAAGTTTGTGGAATTGGTTTAACATAACAAATTGGCTGTGGTATATAAAATTATTCATAATGA
TAGTAGGAGGCTTGGTAGGTTTAAGAATAGTTTTTGCTGTACTTTCTATAGTGAATAGAGTTAGGCAGGG
ATATTCACCATTATCGTTTCAGACCCACCTCCCAACCCCGAGGGGACCCGACAGGCCCGAAGGAATAGAA
GAAGAAGGTGGAGAGAGAGACAGAGACAGATCCATTCGATTAGTGAACGGATCTCGACGGTATCGCCTTT
AAAAGAAAAGGGGGGATTGGGGGGTACAGTGCAGGGGAAAGAATAGTAGACATAATAGCAACAGACATAC
AAACTAAAGAATTACAAAAACAAATTACAAAAATTCAAAATTTTCGGGTTTATTACAGGGACAGCAGAGA
TCCAGTTTATCGATGAGGCCCTTTCGTCTTCACTCGAGGTGCCCGTCAGTGGGCAGAGCGCACATCGCCC
ACAGTCCCCGAGAAGTTGGGGGGAGGGGTCGGCAATTGAACCGGTGCCTAGAGAAGGTGGCGCGGGGTAA
ACTGGGAAAGTGATGTCGTGTACTGGCTCCGCCTTTTTCCCGAGGGTGGGGGAGAACCGTATATAAGTGC
AGTAGTCGCCGTGAACGTTCTTTTTCGCAACGGGTTTGCCGCCAGAACACAGGTAAGTGCCGTGTGTGGT
TCCCGCGGGCCTGGCCTCTTTACGGGTTATGGCCCTTGCGTGCCTTGAATTACTTCCACCTGGCTGCAGT
ACGTGATTCTTGATCCCGAGCTTCGGGTTGGAAGTGGGTGGGAGAGTTCGAGGCCTTGCGCTTAAGGAGC
CCCTTCGCCTCGTGCTTGAGTTGAGGCCTGGCCTGGGCGCTGGGGCCGCCGCGTGCGAATCTGGTGGCAC
CTTCGCGCCTGTCTCGCTGCTTTCGATAAGTCTCTAGCCATTTAAAATTTTTGATGACCTGCTGCGACGC
TTTTTTTCTGGCAAGATAGTCTTGTAAATGCGGGCCAAGATCTGCACACTGGTATTTCGGTTTTTGGGGC
CGCGGGCGGCGACGGGGCCCGTGCGTCCCAGCGCACATGTTCGGCGAGGCGGGGCCTGCGAGCGCGGCCA
CCGAGAATCGGACGGGGGTAGTCTCAAGCTGGCCGGCCTGCTCTGGTGCCTGGCCTCGCGCCGCCGTGTA
TCGCCCCGCCCTGGGCGGCAAGGCTGGCCCGGTCGGCACCAGTTGCGTGAGCGGAAAGATGGCCGCTTCC
CGGCCCTGCTGCAGGGAGCTCAAAATGGAGGACGCGGCGCTCGGGAGAGCGGGCGGGTGAGTCACCCACA
CAAAGGAAAAGGGCCTTTCCGTCCTCAGCCGTCGCTTCATGTGACTCCACGGAGTACCGGGCGCCGTCCA
GGCACCTCGATTAGTTCTCGAGCTTTTGGAGTACGTCGTCTTTAGGTTGGGGGGAGGGGTTTTATGCGAT
GGAGTTTCCCCACACTGAGTGGGTGGAGACTGAAGTTAGGCCAGCTTGGCACTTGATGTAATTCTCCTTG
GAATTTGCCCTTTTTGAGTTTGGATCTTGGTTCATTCTCAAGCCTCAGACAGTGGTTCAAAGTTTTTTTC
TTCCATTTCAGGTGTCGTGAGGATCCGCCGCCATGGGTAAGCCTATCCCTAACCCTCTCCTCGGTCTCGA
TTCTACGGGGGGCGGAGGGGGTGGGCCCATGGCGGCCAGATCAGCGGGTAGCGGTGGCTGGGAGGTGGTG
AAGAGGGGCCGGCGACCTGGAGCAAGCAGCGGTGGGCGAGGCGGCGGCGGTGGCAGTGACCGCCGGGCGC
TCGGGGAGGCAAATGGAGTGTTGAAATACGACCTGAGCTCACCAATCCAGACTACAAGCACTCTTTATGA
GCGTGGCTTTGAGAAAATCATGAAACGGCAGAATAAAGAGCAAGTTCCACCCCCTGCTGCAGAGTCTAAG
AAACCGATAAACAAGAAGCAACCAAAGAAGGTGACAGCTGTTCCTAGCCAAAACCAGAAACAGGGCCCAT
TCCGACGCCTGGAGGACGCACTGAAAGCGCTGGATGTGGCAGCTCTGCAGAAGGAACTGGACAAGAGCCA
GAGCGTGTTCACTGGGAACCCCTCCGTGTGGCTGAAGGACCTGGCCAGCTATCTCAACTACAAGCTCCAG
ACTCCACGGATGGAGCCCACTCTGAGCCAGTATCCACATGATTATCCCTACAGCCTTGTGAGCCGAGAGC
TACGTGGGATCATCCGGGGGCTCCTGACCAAAGCTGCAGGGTCTGTGGAGCTCTTTTTTGACCACTGTCT
ATTCACCATGCTGCAAGAGCTGGATAAAACACCAGGGGAGTCGCTACATGGGTACCGCATCTGTATTCAA
GCCGTTCTGCAAGACAAGCCTAAGATTGTCACCTCAAACCTGGACAAGTTCCTAGAGCTTCTGCGGTCCC
ACCAGAGCCGACCAGCAAAGTGCCTGACCATCATGTGGGCCCTGGGGCAAGCGGGTTTCACCAACCTCAC
TGAGGGACTGAAAGTGTGGCTGGGGATCATGCTGCCTGTGCTGGGCATCAAGGCTCTGTCTCCCTTTGCC
ATCGCATACCTGGACCGGCTGCTCCTGATGCATCCCAACCTCACCAAAGGCTTTGGCATGATTGGCCCCA
AGGACTTCTTCCCCCTTCTGGACTTTGCCTATATGCCCAACAATTCCCTGAGCCCCAGCCTGCAGGAGCA
GCTGTGCCAGCTCTTCCCCCGATTGAAGGTGCTGGCATTTGGGGCCAAGCCGGAATCTTCCCTGCACACC
TACTTCCCGTCATTCCTGTCCAGAGCCACCCCTAGCTGTCCTGCTGCCATGAAGAAAGAGCTCCTGGCCA
GCCTGACCCAGTGCCTGACTGTGGACCCCCTTAGCACTAGTGTCTGGAGACAGCTGTACCCCAAGCATCT
GTCACAGTCCAGCCTGCTGCTGGAGCACCTACTCAAGTCCTGGGAGCACATCCCCAAGAAGGCACGGAAA
TCTTTACAAGAAACCATCCAGTCCTTGAAGGTTACCAACCAGGAGCTTCTGAAGAAGGGCAGTGGTGGCA
GTGAGCATGTTCTCACCTGTGACACAGCCTGCAAGGGCTTGTTGCAACGGGCACGGGGTCCTCGGCCACC
CTGGGCCCGGCTATTCCTGCTGCTTCTGGTCTTTGCAGTAGGATTCCTATGTCATGACTTGCGGTCAAAC
AGCTCTTTGCAGGCCTCCCTCACTGGCCGGCTGCTTCGATCCTCCGGTCTCTTGCCTGTTGGCCAGCAAG
TGTGTGCGAGACTCTCCTCCTACAGCCTGCAGAGCTACAACTGGCTGCAGGAGACCTTGCCAGCCTGTGG
CTCCCACCTGCTTGCTGTGGTACAGCCCAGTCTGCAGCTGGCCTGGACACACATCTATGCCATATTCAGC
TTCCTTTCTGCCCACTGTGCCTCCTACCTTGCCTGCTTCAGTGATAGCCTGGCTGGCTTCTTTCAGAGGG
TCCAGCTCCCTGAGGCCCTGCAGCAGCTCTTCCACGCCTTGAAGGAACTGCTGCTGCTCTTCTGCCATAG
CGTGCTGCTGCCCACATGGCACTTGCTGCTTGCAGCCCTGGCCCAAGTCCAGGAGCATTGCCATGAGGCC
TGCAGAGGGGACGTGACCTGGGACTGCATTAAGACACAGTTGAGCAGAGCTGCCCAATGGACCTGGCTCT
GCCTGCAGGATGTCACAGTGGCTTTCTTGGACTGGGCACTCACCATGATATCCCAGCAATAATGGGCCGC
GACGATGTTTAAACTTCGAAACGCGTGAATTCCTCGAGGGCGGCCGCTCTAGAGTCGACGGGCCGCGGTA
ACAATTGTTAACTAACTTAAGCTAGCAACGGTTTCCCTCTAGCGGGATCAATTCCGCCCCCCCCCCCTAA
CGTTACTGGCCGAAGCCGCTTGGAATAAGGCCGGTGTGCGTTTGTCTATATGTTATTTTCCACCATATTG
CCGTCTTTTGGCAATGTGAGGGCCCGGAAACCTGGCCCTGTCTTCTTGACGAGCATTCCTAGGGGTCTTT
CCCCTCTCGCCAAAGGAATGCAAGGTCTGTTGAATGTCGTGAAGGAAGCAGTTCCTCTGGAAGCTTCTTG
AAGACAAACAACGTCTGTAGCGACCCTTTGCAGGCAGCGGAACCCCCCACCTGGCGACAGGTGCCTCTGC
GGCCAAAAGCCACGTGTATAAGATACACCTGCAAAGGCGGCACAACCCCAGTGCCACGTTGTGAGTTGGA
TAGTTGTGGAAAGAGTCAAATGGCTCTCCTCAAGCGTATTCAACAAGGGGCTGAAGGATGCCCAGAAGGT
ACCCCATTGTATGGGATCTGATCTGGGGCCTCGGTGCACATGCTTTACATGTGTTTAGTCGAGGTTAAAA
AAACGTCTAGGCCCCCCGAACCACGGGGACGTGGTTTTCCTTTGAAAAACACGATAATACCATGACCGAG
TACAAGCCCACGGTGCGCCTCGCCACCCGCGACGACGTCCCCAGGGCCGTACGCACCCTCGCCGCCGCGT
TCGCCGACTACCCCGCCACGCGCCACACCGTCGATCCGGACCGCCACATCGAGCGGGTCACCGAGCTGCA
AGAACTCTTCCTCACGCGCGTCGGGCTCGACATCGGCAAGGTGTGGGTCGCGGACGACGGCGCCGCGGTG
GCGGTCTGGACCACGCCGGAGAGCGTCGAAGCGGGGGCGGTGTTCGCCGAGATCGGCCCGCGCATGGCCG
AGTTGAGCGGTTCCCGGCTGGCCGCGCAGCAACAGATGGAAGGCCTCCTGGCGCCGCACCGGCCCAAGGA
GCCCGCGTGGTTCCTGGCCACCGTCGGCGTCTCGCCCGACCACCAGGGCAAGGGTCTGGGCAGCGCCGTC
GTGCTCCCCGGAGTGGAGGCGGCCGAGCGCGCCGGGGTGCCCGCCTTCCTGGAGACCTCCGCGCCCCGCA
ACCTCCCCTTCTACGAGCGGCTCGGCTTCACCGTCACCGCCGACGTCGAGGTGCCCGAAGGACCGCGCAC
CTGGTGCATGACCCGCAAGCCCGGTGCCTGACCCGGGCGGGGCGCGTCTGGAACAATCAACCTCTGGATT
ACAAAATTTGTGAAAGATTGACTGGTATTCTTAACTATGTTGCTCCTTTTACGCTATGTGGATACGCTGC
TTTAATGCCTTTGTATCATGCTATTGCTTCCCGTATGGCTTTCATTTTCTCCTCCTTGTATAAATCCTGG
TTGCTGTCTCTTTATGAGGAGTTGTGGCCCGTTGTCAGGCAACGTGGCGTGGTGTGCACTGTGTTTGCTG
ACGCAACCCCCACTGGTTGGGGCATTGCCACCACCTGTCAGCTCCTTTCCGGGACTTTCGCTTTCCCCCT
CCCTATTGCCACGGCGGAACTCATCGCCGCCTGCCTTGCCCGCTGCTGGACAGGGGCTCGGCTGTTGGGC
ACTGACAATTCCGTGGTGTTGTCGGGGAAGCTGACGTCCTTTCCATGGCTGCTCGCCTGTGTTGCCACCT
GGATTCTGCGCGGGACGTCCTTCTGCTACGTCCCTTCGGCCCTCAATCCAGCGGACCTTCCTTCCCGCGG
CCTGCTGCCGGCTCTGCGGCCTCTTCCGCGTCTTCGCCTTCGCCCTCAGACGAGTCGGATCTCCCTTTGG
GCCGCCTCCCCGCCTGGAATTAATTCTGCAGTCGAGACCTAGAAAAACATGGAGCAATCACAAGTAGCAA
TACAGCAGCTACCAATGCTGATTGTGCCTGGCTAGAAGCACAAGAGGAGGAGGAGGTGGGTTTTCCAGTC
ACACCTCAGGTACCTTTAAGACCAATGACTTACAAGGCAGCTGTAGATCTTAGCCACTTTTTAAAAGAAA
AGAGGGGACTGGAAGGGCTAATTCACTCCCAACGAAGACAAGATATCCTTGATCTGTGGATCTACCACAC
ACAAGGCTACTTCCCTGATTAGCAGAACTACACACCAGGGCCAGGGGTCAGATATCCACTGACCTTTGGA
TGGTGCTACAAGCTAGTACCAGTTGAGCCAGATAAGGTAGAAGAGGCCAATAAAGGAGAGAACACCAGCT
TGTTACACCCTGTGAGCCTGCATGGGATGGATGACCCGGAGAGAGAAGTGTTAGAGTGGAGGTTTGACAG
CCGCCTAGCATTTCATCACGTGGCCCGAGAGCTGCATCCGGAGTACTTCAAGAACTGCTGATATCGAGCT
TGCTACAAGGGACTTTCCGCTGGGGACTTTCCAGGGAGGCGTGGCCTGGGCGGGACTGGGGAGTGGCGAG
CCCTCAGATCCTGCATATAAGCAGCTGCTTTTTGCCTGTACTGGGTCTCTCTGGTTAGACCAGATCTGAG
CCTGGGAGCTCTCTGGCTAACTAGGGAACCCACTGCTTAAGCCTCAATAAAGCTTGCCTTGAGTGCTTCA
AGTAGTGTGTGCCCGTCTGTTGTGTGACTCTGGTAACTAGAGATCCCTCAGACCCTTTTAGTCAGTGTGG
AAAATCTCTAGCAGTAGTAGTTCATGTCATCTTATTATTCAGTATTTATAACTTGCAAAGAAATGAATAT
CAGAGAGTGAGAGGCCTTGACATTGCTAGCGTTTACCGTCGACCTCTAGCTAGAGCTTGGCGTAATCATG
GTCATAGCTGTTTCCTGTGTGAAATTGTTATCCGCTCACAATTCCACACAACATACGAGCCGGAAGCATA
AAGTGTAAAGCCTGGGGTGCCTAATGAGTGAGCTAACTCACATTAATTGCGTTGCGCTCACTGCCCGCTT
TCCAGTCGGGAAACCTGTCGTGCCAGCTGCATTAATGAATCGGCCAACGCGCGGGGAGAGGCGGTTTGCG
TATTGGGCGCTCTTCCGCTTCCTCGCTCACTGACTCGCTGCGCTCGGTCGTTCGGCTGCGGCGAGCGGTA
TCAGCTCACTCAAAGGCGGTAATACGGTTATCCACAGAATCAGGGGATAACGCAGGAAAGAACATGTGAG
CAAAAGGCCAGCAAAAGGCCAGGAACCGTAAAAAGGCCGCGTTGCTGGCGTTTTTCCATAGGCTCCGCCC
CCCTGACGAGCATCACAAAAATCGACGCTCAAGTCAGAGGTGGCGAAACCCGACAGGACTATAAAGATAC
CAGGCGTTTCCCCCTGGAAGCTCCCTCGTGCGCTCTCCTGTTCCGACCCTGCCGCTTACCGGATACCTGT
CCGCCTTTCTCCCTTCGGGAAGCGTGGCGCTTTCTCATAGCTCACGCTGTAGGTATCTCAGTTCGGTGTA
GGTCGTTCGCTCCAAGCTGGGCTGTGTGCACGAACCCCCCGTTCAGCCCGACCGCTGCGCCTTATCCGGT
AACTATCGTCTTGAGTCCAACCCGGTAAGACACGACTTATCGCCACTGGCAGCAGCCACTGGTAACAGGA
TTAGCAGAGCGAGGTATGTAGGCGGTGCTACAGAGTTCTTGAAGTGGTGGCCTAACTACGGCTACACTAG
AAGAACAGTATTTGGTATCTGCGCTCTGCTGAAGCCAGTTACCTTCGGAAAAAGAGTTGGTAGCTCTTGA
TCCGGCAAACAAACCACCGCTGGTAGCGGTGGTTTTTTTGTTTGCAAGCAGCAGATTACGCGCAGAAAAA
AAGGATCTCAAGAAGATCCTTTGATCTTTTCTACGGGGTCTGACGCTCAGTGGAACGAAAACTCACGTTA
AGGGATTTTGGTCATGAGATTATCAAAAAGGATCTTCACCTAGATCCTTTTAAATTAAAAATGAAGTTTT
AAATCAATCTAAAGTATATATGAGTAAACTTGGTCTGACAGTTACCAATGCTTAATCAGTGAGGCACCTA
TCTCAGCGATCTGTCTATTTCGTTCATCCATAGTTGCCTGACTCCCCGTCGTGTAGATAACTACGATACG
GGAGGGCTTACCATCTGGCCCCAGTGCTGCAATGATACCGCGAGACCCACGCTCACCGGCTCCAGATTTA
TCAGCAATAAACCAGCCAGCCGGAAGGGCCGAGCGCAGAAGTGGTCCTGCAACTTTATCCGCCTCCATCC
AGTCTATTAATTGTTGCCGGGAAGCTAGAGTAAGTAGTTCGCCAGTTAATAGTTTGCGCAACGTTGTTGC
CATTGCTACAGGCATCGTGGTGTCACGCTCGTCGTTTGGTATGGCTTCATTCAGCTCCGGTTCCCAACGA
TCAAGGCGAGTTACATGATCCCCCATGTTGTGCAAAAAAGCGGTTAGCTCCTTCGGTCCTCCGATCGTTG
TCAGAAGTAAGTTGGCCGCAGTGTTATCACTCATGGTTATGGCAGCACTGCATAATTCTCTTACTGTCAT
GCCATCCGTAAGATGCTTTTCTGTGACTGGTGAGTACTCAACCAAGTCATTCTGAGAATAGTGTATGCGG
CGACCGAGTTGCTCTTGCCCGGCGTCAATACGGGATAATACCGCGCCACATAGCAGAACTTTAAAAGTGC
TCATCATTGGAAAACGTTCTTCGGGGCGAAAACTCTCAAGGATCTTACCGCTGTTGAGATCCAGTTCGAT
GTAACCCACTCGTGCACCCAACTGATCTTCAGCATCTTTTACTTTCACCAGCGTTTCTGGGTGAGCAAAA
ACAGGAAGGCAAAATGCCGCAAAAAAGGGAATAAGGGCGACACGGAAATGTTGAATACTCATACTCTTCC
TTTTTCAATATTATTGAAGCATTTATCAGGGTTATTGTCTCATGAGCGGATACATATTTGAATGTATTTA
GAAAAATAAACAAATAGGGGTTCCGCGCACATTTCCCCGAAAAGTGCCACCTGACGTCGACGGATCGGGA
GATCAACTTGTTTATTGCAGCTTATAATGGTTACAAATAAAGCAATAGCATCACAAATTTCACAAATAAA
GCATTTTTTTCACTGCATTCTAGTTGTGGTTTGTCCAAACTCATCAATGTATCTTATCATGTCTGGATCA
ACTGGATAACTCAAGCTAACCAAAATCATCCCAAACTTCCCACCCCATACCCTATTACCACTGCCAATTA
CCTGTGGTTTCATTTACTCTAAACCTGTGATTCCTCTGAATTATTTTCATTTTAAAGAAATTGTATTTGT
TAAATATGTACTACAAACTTAGTAGT
Features (pLannotate 1.2.2; 24 found; start..end, strand, type, name):
    377..634     +  LTR            5' LTR (truncated): truncated 5' long terminal repeat (LTR) from HIV-1
    681..806     +  misc_feature   HIV-1 Ψ: packaging signal of human immunodeficiency virus type 1
    790..1128    +  CDS            HIV-1 gag (fragment): gag protein from human immunodeficiency virus 1; gag
   1303..1536    +  misc_feature   RRE: The Rev response element (RRE) of HIV-1 allows for Rev-dependent mRNA export from the nucleus to the cytoplasm.
   1913..2013    +  CDS            Rev (fragment): human immunodeficiency virus 1 (HIV-1) Rev protein; rev; enhances nuclear export of unspliced and incompletely spliced viral mRNAs
   2028..2143    +  misc_feature   cPPT/CTS: central polypurine tract and central termination sequence of HIV-1 (lacking the first T)
   2221..2432    +  promoter       EF-1α core promoter: core promoter for human elongation factor EF-1α
   2433..3371    +  intron         EF-1α intron A: intron upstream of the start codon of human EF-1α
   3396..3437    +  CDS            V5 tag: epitope tag from simian virus 5
   3459..5519    +  CDS            Tmem214: TM214_MOUSE - Experimental evidence at protein level: Swiss-Prot protein existence level 1. Critical mediator, in cooperation with CASP4, of endoplasmic reticulum-stress induced apoptosis. Required or the activation of CASP4 following endoplasmic reticulum stress (By similarity). From Mus musculus (Mouse).
   5658..6219    +  misc_feature   IRES: internal ribosome entry site (IRES) of the encephalomyocarditis virus (EMCV)
   6222..6821    +  CDS            PuroR: puromycin N-acetyltransferase; pac from Streptomyces alboniger; confers resistance to puromycin
   6845..7433    +  misc_feature   WPRE: woodchuck hepatitis virus posttranscriptional regulatory element
   7450..7968    +  CDS            nef (fragment): NEF_HV1BR - Experimental evidence at protein level: Swiss-Prot protein existence level 1. Extracellular Nef protein targets CD4(+) T-lymphocytes for apoptosis by interacting with CXCR4 surface receptors (PubMed:14990729). From Human immunodeficiency virus type 1 group M subtype B (isolate BRU/LAI) (HIV-1).
   8016..8273    +  LTR            5' LTR (truncated): truncated 5' long terminal repeat (LTR) from HIV-1
   8423..8445    -  protein_bind   lac operator (fragment): The lac repressor binds to the lac operator to inhibit transcription in E. coli. This inhibition can be relieved by adding lactose or isopropyl-β-D-thiogalactopyranoside (IPTG). lac repressor encoded by lacI
   8449..8479    -  promoter       lac promoter: promoter for the E. coli lac operon
   8494..8515    -  protein_bind   CAP binding site: CAP binding activates transcription in the presence of cAMP. E. coli catabolite activator protein
   8528..8620    -  CDS            lacI (fragment): lac repressor; lacI; The lac repressor binds to the lac operator to inhibit transcription in E. coli. This inhibition can be relieved by adding lactose or isopropyl-β-D-thiogalactopyranoside (IPTG).
   8803..9391    -  rep_origin     ori: high-copy-number ColE1/pMB1/pBR322/pUC origin of replication
   9562..10422   -  CDS            AmpR: β-lactamase; bla; confers resistance to ampicillin, carbenicillin, and related antibiotics
  10423..10527   -  promoter       AmpR promoter: bla
  10575..10709   +  polyA_signal   SV40 poly(A) signal: SV40 polyadenylation signal
  10876..329     +  CDS            nef (fragment) (across the origin): NEF_HV1BR - Experimental evidence at protein level: Swiss-Prot protein existence level 1. Extracellular Nef protein targets CD4(+) T-lymphocytes for apoptosis by interacting with CXCR4 surface receptors (PubMed:14990729). From Human immunodeficiency virus type 1 group M subtype B (isolate BRU/LAI) (HIV-1).
