[The description below was written by a language model from this plasmid's Addgene catalogue record and pLannotate feature annotations shown in this document.]
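Description:
pLV V5-Tmem214 is a lentiviral mammalian expression plasmid of about 10.9 kb, built by Gibson cloning into the pLV-EF1a-IRES-Puro backbone, for delivering and stably expressing mouse Tmem214 carrying an N-terminal V5 epitope tag. In bacteria it is maintained through a high-copy ColE1/pUC-type origin and selected with ampicillin via the β-lactamase gene and its own promoter. Remnants of lac regulatory sequence (promoter, operator, CAP site, a lacI fragment) and an SV40 poly(A) signal lie in the backbone outside the viral region.

The transfer cassette is flanked by two HIV-1 LTR sequences, both annotated by the software as truncated, each preceded by a nef-derived fragment. The table does not establish whether the 3' LTR carries a self-inactivating deletion. Between them sit the Ψ packaging signal with an adjoining gag fragment, the Rev response element for Rev-dependent nuclear export of the genomic RNA, and the cPPT/CTS, which aids nuclear import of the reverse-transcribed genome.

Expression is driven by the human EF-1α core promoter together with its intron A, giving strong constitutive transcription in many mammalian cell types. The transcript encodes V5-Tmem214 followed by an EMCV IRES and the puromycin N-acetyltransferase gene, so the tagged protein and the drug marker are translated from one bicistronic mRNA and puromycin selection enriches for expressing cells. A WPRE downstream enhances transcript processing and expression.

The V5 tag allows detection or immunoprecipitation of the protein with anti-V5 antibodies. The associated study surveyed membrane proteins concentrated at the nuclear envelope, which suggests use in localization experiments.
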