Addgene plasmid #175153: pLV V5-Tmem214
Purpose: Lentiviral expression of V5-tagged mouse Tmem214
Depositing lab: Larry Gerace. Depositing organization: Scripps California (The Scripps Research Institute). Publication: Comparative membrane proteomics reveals diverse cell regulators concentrated at the nuclear envelope. Cheng LC, Zhang X, Baboo S, Nguyen JA, Martinez-Bartolome S, Loose E, Diedrich J, Yates JR 3rd, Gerace L. Life Sci Alliance. 2023 Jul 11;6(9):e202301998. doi: 10.26508/lsa.202301998. Print 2023 Sep. PubMed 37433644.
Backbone
  Vector backbone: pLV-EF1a-IRES-Puro
  Backbone manufacturer: Tobias Meyer (Addgene plasmid # 85132)
  Vector type: Mammalian Expression, Lentiviral
Growth in bacteria
  Bacterial resistance: Ampicillin, 100 μg/mL
  Growth temperature: 30°C
  Growth strain: NEB Stable
  Copy number: High Copy
Gene/Insert
  Gene/Insert name: Tmem214
  Species: M. musculus (mouse)
  Entrez Gene: Tmem214 (a.k.a. 1110039B18Rik, 4921530J21Rik, AI841294, AU018742, C76280)
  Tag / fusion protein: V5 (N terminal on insert)
  Cloning method: Gibson Cloning
Terms and licenses: Academic/Nonprofit Terms; Industry Terms: Not Available to Industry
How to cite: pLV V5-Tmem214 was a gift from Larry Gerace (Addgene plasmid # 175153 ; http://n2t.net/addgene:175153 ; RRID:Addgene_175153)
